Addgene plasmid #57884: mKO2-MCHR1-N-10
Purpose: Localization: Cilium, Excitation: 551, Emission: 565
Depositing lab: Michael Davidson. Depositing organization: Florida State University, Tallahassee.
Backbone
  Vector backbone: mKO2-N1
  Backbone size w/o insert (bp): 4750
  Vector type: Mammalian Expression
  Selectable markers: Neomycin (select with G418)
Growth in bacteria
  Bacterial resistance: Kanamycin, 50 μg/mL
  Growth temperature: 37°C
  Growth strain: DH5alpha
  Copy number: High Copy
Gene/Insert
  Gene/Insert name: MCHR1 (alt name: NM_145132.2)
  Species: M. musculus (mouse)
  Promoter: CMV
  Tag / fusion protein: mKO2 (C terminal on backbone)
  Cloning method: Unknown
  Sequencing primers: 5′ CMV-F; 3′ SV40pA-R
Terms and licenses: Academic/Nonprofit Terms; Industry Terms: Not Available to Industry
Depositor comments: . Excitation = 551; Emission = 565
How to cite: mKO2-MCHR1-N-10 was a gift from Michael Davidson (Addgene plasmid # 57884 ; http://n2t.net/addgene:57884 ; RRID:Addgene_57884)
