[The description below was written by a language model from this plasmid's Addgene catalogue record.]
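Description:
mKO2-MCHR1-N-10 is a mammalian expression plasmid built on the mKO2-N1 backbone (about 4.75 kb without the insert), an N1-style fluorescent protein fusion vector in which the gene of interest is placed upstream of the fluorescent protein coding sequence. It is maintained in E. coli as a high-copy plasmid under kanamycin selection, and it carries a neomycin resistance marker that allows G418 selection of transfected mammalian cells. The record does not include a feature table, so the specific origins of replication and the promoter driving the resistance marker are not stated. The listed 3′ sequencing primer implies an SV40 polyadenylation signal downstream of the fusion.

The insert is mouse MCHR1, the melanin-concentrating hormone receptor 1, a G protein-coupled receptor. It is expressed from the CMV promoter, a strong constitutive promoter in most mammalian cell lines. The receptor is fused at its C terminus to mKO2, a monomeric orange fluorescent protein, with excitation recorded at 551 nm and emission at 565 nm. The "N-10" in the name probably denotes the N1-type orientation and a ten-residue linker between receptor and fluorophore, though the record does not state this explicitly, and the cloning method is listed as unknown.

The stated purpose is localization to the cilium: the MCHR1 portion directs the fusion to the primary cilium, so the construct serves as an orange fluorescent ciliary marker. It is suited to live- or fixed-cell fluorescence imaging of cilia after transient transfection or in G418-selected stable lines, and its spectrum allows pairing with green or far-red probes in multicolour experiments.
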