>Addgene plasmid #57884 | mKO2-MCHR1-N-10 | depositor partial sequence | sequence record 89036 | insert sequence
GACGTCAGATCCGCTAGCGCCACCATGGATCTGCAAGCCTCGTTGCTGTCCACTGGCCCCAATGCCAGCA
ACATCTCCGATGGCCAGGATAATTTCACATTGGCGGGGCCACCTCCTCGCACAAGGAGTGTCTCCTACAT
CAACATCATCATGCCTTCAGTGTTTGGTACCATCTGTCTCCTGGGCATTGTGGGAAACTCCACAGTCATT
TTTGCCGTGGTGAAGAAATCCAAGCTGCACTGGTGCAGCAACGTCCCTGACATCTTCATCATCAACCTCT
CTGTGGTGGATCTGCTTTTCCTGCTGGGCATGCCTTTCATGATCCACCAGCTCATGGGTAATGGTGTCTG
GCACTTTGGGGAAACCATGTGCACCCTCATCACAGCCATGGACGCCAACAGTCAGTTCACCAGCACCTAC
ATCCTGACTGCTATGGCCATTGACCGCTACTTGGCCACCGTCCATCCCATCTCCTCCACCAAGTTCCGGA
AGCCCTCCATGGCCACCCTGGTGATCTGCCTCCTGTGGGCTCTCTCGTTCATTAGCATCACTCCTGTGTG
GCTCTATGCCAGGCTTATCCCCTTCCCAGGGGGTGCTGTGGGCTGTGGCATCCGCCTACCAAACCCAGAT
ACTGATCTTTACTGGTTCACTCTGTATCAGTTTTTCCTGGCCTTCGCCCTTCCGTTTGTGGTCATCACTG
CTGCGTACGTGAAAATACTACAGCGCATGACGTCTTCGGTGGCCCCAGCCTCTCAACGCAGCATCCGGCT
TCGGACAAAGAGGGTGACCCGCACAGCCATTGCCATCTGTCTGGTCTTCTTTGTGTGCTGGGCGCCCTAC
TACGTGCTGCAGCTGACCCAGTTGTCCATCAGCCGCCCGACCCTCACATTCGTCTACCTGTACAATGCGG
CTATCAGCTTGGGCTATGCCAACAGCTGCCTCAATCCCTTTGTGTACATAGTACTCTGTGAGACCTTTCG
AAAACGCTTGGTGCTGTCGGTGAAGCCCGCGGCCCAGGGGCAGCTTCGCACGGTCAGCAATGCTCAGACA
GCTGACGAGGAGAGGACAGAAAGCAAAGGCACCGGAGGTAGCGGGGATCCACCGGTCGCCACCATGGTGA
GTGTGATTAAACCAGAGATGAAGATGAGGTACTACATGGACGGCTCCGTCAATGGGCATGAGTTCACAAT
TGAAGGTGAAGGCACAGGCAGACCTTACGAGGGACATCAAGAGATGACACTACGCGTCACAATGGCCGAG
GGCGGGCCAATGCCTTTCGCGTTTGACTTAGTGTCACACGTGTTCTGTTACGGCCACAGAGTATTTACTA
AATATCCAGAAGAGATACCAGACTATTTCAAACAAGCATTTCCTGAAGGCCTGTCATGGGAAAGGTCGTT
GGAGTTCGAAGATGGTGGGTCCGCTTCAGTCAGTGCGCATATAAGCCTTAGAGGAAACACCTTCTACCAC
AAATCCAAATTTACTGGGGTTAACTTTCCTGCCGATGGTCCTATCATGCAAAACCAAAGTGTTGATTGGG
AGCCATCAACCGAGAAAATTACTGCCAGCGACGGAGTTCTGAAGGGTGATGTTACGATGTACCTAAAACT
TGAAGGAGGCGGCAATCACAAATGCCAAATGAAGACTACTTACAAGGCGGCAAAAGAGATTCTTGAAATG
CCAGGAGACCATTACATCGGCCATCGCCTCGTCAGGAAAACCGAAGGCAACATTACTGAGCAGGTAGAAG
ATGCAGTAGCTCATAGCTAAGCGGCCGCGACTCTAGATCATAATCAGCCATACCACATT
