>Addgene plasmid #57884 | mKO2-MCHR1-N-10 | addgene partial sequence | sequence record 127416 | mKO2-R 5'-CCTGTGCCTTCACCTTCAAT-3'
CCGTCCATGTAGTACCTCATCTTCATCTCTGGTTTAATCACACTCACCATGGTGGCGACCGGTGGATCCC
CGCTACCTCCGGTGCCTTTGCTTTCTGTCCTCTCCTCGTCAGCTGTCTGAGCATTGCTGACCGTGCGAAG
CTGCCCCTGGGCCGCGGGCTTCACCGACAGCACCAAGCGTTTTCGAAAGGTCTCACAGAGTACTATGTAC
ACAAAGGGATTGAGGCAGCTGTTGGCATAGCCCAAGCTGATAGCCGCATTGTACAGGTAGACGAATGTGA
GGGTCGGGCGGCTGATGGACAACTGGGTCAGCTGCAGCACGTAGTAGGGCGCCCAGCACACAAAGAAGAC
CAGACAGATGGCAATGGCTGTGCGGGTCACCCTCTTTGTCCGAAGCCGGATGCTGCGTTGAGAGGCTGGG
GCCACCGAAGACGTCATGCGCTGTAGTATTTTCACGTACGCAGCAGTGATGACCACAAACGGAAGGGCGA
AGGCCAGGAAAAACTGATACAGAGTGAACCAGTAAAGATCAGTATCTGGGTTTGGTAGGCGGATGCCACA
GCCCACAGCACCCCCTGGGAAGGGGATAAGCCTGGCATAGAGCCACACAGGAGTGATGCTAATGAACGAG
AGAGCCCACAGGAGGCAGATCACCAGGGTGGCCATGGAGGGCTTCCGGAACTTGGTGGAGGAGATGGGAT
GGACGGTGGCCAAGTAGCGGTCAATGGCCATAGCAGTCAGGATGTAGGTGCTGGTGAACTGACTGTTGGC
GTCCATGGCTGTGATGAGGGTGCACATGGTTTCCCCAAAGTGCCAGACACCATTACCCATGAGCTGGTGG
ATCATGAAAGGCATGCCCAG
